>Addgene plasmid #147149 | pAc5.1B-lambdaN-HA-CePAN3_O | depositor full sequence | sequence record 289596 | Full Sequence
CTTCAAGGAATTAATTCTATATTCTAAAAACACAAATGATACTTCTAAAAAAAATCATGAATGGCATCAA
CTCTGAATCAAATCTTTGCAGATGCACCTACTTCTCATTTCCACTGTCACATCATTTTTCCAGATCTCGC
TGCCTGTTATGTGGCCCACAAACCAAGACACGTTTTATGGCCATTAAAGCTGGCTGATCGTCGCCAAACA
CCAAATACATATCAATATGTACATTCGAGAAAGAAGCGATCAAAGAAGCGTCTTCGGGCGAGTAGGAGAA
TGCGGAGGAGAAGGAGAACGAGCTGATCTAGTATCTCTCCACAATCCAATGCCAACTGACCAACTGGCCA
TATTCGGAGCAATTTGAAGCCAATTTCCATCGCCTGGCGATCGCTCCATTCTTGGCTATATGTTTTTCAC
CGTTCCCGGGGCCATTTTCAAAGACTCGTCGGTAAGATAAGATTGTGTCACTCGCTGTCTCTCTTCATTT
GTCGAAGAATGCTGAGGAATTTCGCGATGACGTCGGCGAGTATTTTGAAGAATGAGAATAATTTGTATTT
ATACGAAAATCAGTTAGTGGAATTTTCTACAAAAACATGTTATCTATAGATAATTTTGTTGCAAAATATG
TTGACTATGACAAAGATTGTATGTATATACCTTTAATGTATTCTCATTTTCTTATGTATTTATAATGGCA
ATGATGATACTGATGATATTTTAAGATGATGCCAGACCACAGGCTGATTTCTGCGTCTTTTGCCGAACGC
AGTGCATGTGCGGTTGTTGTTTTTTGGAATAGTTTCAATTTTCGGACTGTCCGCTTTGATTTCAGTTTCT
TGGCTTATTCAAAAAGCAAAGTAAAGCCAAAAAAGCGAGATGGCAATACCAAATGCGGCAAAACGGTAGT
GGAAGGAAAGGGGTGCGGGGCAGCGGAAGGAAGGGTGGGGCGGGGCGTGGCGGGGTCTGTGGCTGGGCGC
GACGTCACCGACGTTGGAGCCACTCCTTTGACCATGTGTGCGTGTGTGTATTATTCGTGTCTCGCCACTC
GCCGGTTGTTTTTTTCTTTTTATCTCGCTCTCTCTAGCGCCATCTCGTACGCATGCTCAACGCACCGCAT
GTTGCCGTGTCCTTTATGCGTCATTTTGGCTCGAAATAGGCAATTATTTAAACAAAGATTAGTCAACGAA
AACGCTAAAATAAATAAGTCTACAATATGGTTACTTATTGCCATGTGTGTGCAGCCAACGATAGCAACAA
AAGCAACAACACAGTGGCTTTCCCTCTTTCACTTTTTGTTTGCAAGCGCGTGCGAGCAAGACGGCACGAC
CGGCAAACGCAATTACGCTGACAAAGAGCAGACGAAGTTTTGGCCGAAAAACATCAAGGCGCCTGATACG
AATGCATTTGCAATAACAATTGCGATATTTAATATTGTTTATGAAGCTGTTTGACTTCAAAACACACAAA
AAAAAAAATAAAACAAATTATTTGAAAGAGAATTAGGAATCGGACAGCTTATCGTTACGGGCTAACAGCA
CACCGAGACGAAATAGCTTACCTGACGTCACAGCCTCTGGAAGAACTGCCGCCAAGCAGAGAGAGAGAGA
AAAAGAGGGAGAGCAGCTTAGACCGCATGTGCTTGTGTGTGAGGCGTCTCTCTCTTCGTCTCCTGTTTGC
GCAAACGCATAGACTGCACTGAGAAAATCGATTACCTATTTTTTATGAATGAATATTTGCACTATTACTA
TTCAAAACTATTAAGATAGCAATCACATTCAATAGCCAAATACTATACCACCTGAGCGATGCAACGAAAT
GATCAATTTGAGCAAAAATGCTGCATATTTAGGACGGCATCATTATAGAAATGCTTCTTGCTGTGTACTT
TTCTCTCGTCTGGCAGCTGTTTCGCCGTTATTGTTAAAACCGGCTTAAGTTAGGTGTGTTTTCTACGACT
AGTGATGCCCCTACTAGAAGATGTGTGTTGCACAAATGTCCCTGAATAACCAATTTGAAGTGCAGATAGC
AGTAAACGTAAGCTAATATGAATATTATTTAACTGTAATGTTTTAATATCGCTGGACATTACTAATAAAC
CCACTATAAACACATGTACATATGTATGTTTTGGCATACAATGAGTAGTTGGGGAAAAAATGTGTAAAAG
CACCGTGACCATCACAGCATAAAGATAACCAGCTGAAGTATCGAATATGAGTAACCCCCAAATTGAATCA
CATGCCGCAACTGATAGGACCCATGGAAGTACACTCTTCATGGCGATATACAAGACACACACAAGCACGA
ACACCCAGTTGCGGAGGAAATTCTCCGTAAATGAAAACCCAATCGGCGAACAATTCATACCCATATATGG
TAAAAGTTTTGAACGCGACTTGAGAGCGGAGAGCATTGCGGCTGATAAGGTTTTAGCGCTAAGCGGGCTT
TATAAAACGGGCTGCGGGACCAGTTTTCATATCACTACCGTTTGAGTTCTTGTGCTGTGTGGATACTCCT
CCCGACACAAAGCCGCTCCATCAGCCAGCAGTCGTCTAATCCAGAGACCCCGGATCGGGGTACCAACATG
GACGCACAAACACGACGACGTGAGCGTCGCGCTGAGAAACAAGCTCAATGGAAAGCTGCAAACGGTGGAT
CTCCTCCACATATGGCTTACCCATACGATGTTCCAGATTACGCTCCTCCAAGCTTGAATTCTGCAGATAT
CCAGCACAGTGGCGGCCGCATGCAACCGGGTGAAGGGTACCATTATGATAGTGGTCCTAACAACGCGGTG
CATCCACATCAGTTGCCTGCAGGCTCGCGGCTCAATCAGTACCTCGCCAATAATAACCGACAAGGACCAT
CATTCGGACCAGGTACTCCCATAAACGTAAATGCGCCCGTATTCGTTCCAAAGCATCAGCAGCCACAACC
TGCTCAGGTAGCAGCTCCACCTCCAATGGTGAATCAGTTTGCTCAGCTATCAATTCACGACGTACCTCAT
CAAATGATACCTTTCGGACAAATTAACGGGCCACCGACGTTCGGTCCAGGCCAACATATGAATCATCGTG
CATCTCATCACCATCAATCACCACAGATGGCACAACAGCCACCTACTCTGCAGCAATCAGCTTACGATCG
ATATCAACTAGAGAATCGTGGAGGAACGACGTATTTTTATACAGAGCCAACGGAAGCTGGGCCAGATGAT
GAGCAGTATACTGAAGCAGAGGCACCTGATGGAAGCATTCTTGTGTTCCAGAATACTCCCGGAGCATTTG
GATATAATGCACCCCTTCCAATTTCTCATATGGCACGATTTCGAGGGAAAGCAAACGCAAACCTGCAGAC
ACAATTTATATCTCCAGAAATTCGAATGGAGCTGATCAATCGACAATTAGCATACGATACAAAAGCAGAT
TCCGCTATTATAGGAGATATTCCACATTCCGTCGAACATTTTTCCAATTTGGTTCCTTTGGAAATTGCAG
GAATACAATCTCAAACGACGTATAAAGCATTCTCGTGTCGCGATGGAAATTATTATTGTCTGAGAAGAAT
ACATGGAAATCGAATTCAACATCCTGGAAAACAAACTCATCTCGTAGAACAGTGGAAGAAATTAGTACAT
GGAAATGTGGTTCCTCTTCGTGAAGTTCTTATTAATTGTCGGGCATTTGATGATTCTTCTCTAATATTCG
CTTACGACTATTATCCACTCGCTGGAACCCTCATGGAGAAACATTTTGATACCAAGAGCGGCACATTCTT
CGATCCTAACAATGATTTCCGTATATCATCACCAATGAATGTTTCCATGCCAATTTCTGGAACTGGCGCT
CACGAAACACTAATTTGGAGTTATATAATTCAAATCGCTGCCGCATTGCGCGCAATTCACTCGAGTGGAC
TCGCGTGTCGAACACTTGATTTGAATAAAATCATAACTTACGGAAATAAGATAATGATCTCATTTTGTGG
TATTCAAGATGTACTGGATCCCGATCCAACAACCATCCAACAGCAACAAAATGAGGATCTTAATATGTTT
GGAAATTTAATTGTGGCATTGGCAACTGGGCGCGCAAATGGATGGAGGAAGGATCTTTATCAACAATTGA
AAAAGTTTATTGAGGATACTTATTCAATGGATTTGCGAAACGTTATTGGTTTTCTACACAACAATAGTAC
TCGAAAGACAATAAATGAAATAATGCCAATGATTGGAGGCCGTTTTTTCACTGTTATGGAAAATATGCAG
GCAAAAACGGATGTTCTGGAAGCAGAATTGAGCAGAGAAATGGAAAATGGACGGCTCTTCCGGCTTGTTG
CAAAAATGAATACTGTTCTTGAAAGAGTAGAACACGGAACAGATGATGCATGGTCAGAGACTGGAGATCG
CTTTATGCTGAAATTGTTCAGAGATTACGTATTCCATCAAGTTACGGACCAAGGAAAAGCTTGGTTAGAT
ATGGCACATATTGTACAGTGCCTCAATAAATTGGATTGTGGATCGCAGGAAAAAATCGAAATGGTTTCAC
GAAGCGGGGATACGCAGATTATTATTGATTATGCTACACTGAAAAGATGTCTGGACAAGTCATTCCGCGA
TTTGCTGGGCACGAATATGATGTTGCACCGCTAATCTAGAGGGCCCGCGGTTCGAAGGTAAGCCTATCCC
TAACCCTCTCCTCGGTCTCGATTCTACGCGTACCGGTCATCATCACCATCACCATTGAGTTTAAACCCGC
TGATCAGCCTCGACTGTGCCTTCTAAGGCCTGAGCTCGCTGATCAGCCTCGATCGAGGATCCAGACATGA
TAAGATACATTGATGAGTTTGGACAAACCACAACTAGAATGCAGTGAAAAAAATGCTTTATTTGTGAAAT
TTGTGATGCTATTGCTTTATTTGTAACCATTATAAGCTGCAATAAACAAGTTAACAACAACAATTGCATT
CATTTTATGTTTCAGGTTCAGGGGGAGGTGTGGGAGGTTTTTTAAAGCAAGTAAAACCTCTACAAATGTG
GTATGGCTGATTATGATCAGTCGACCGATGCCCTTGAGAGCCTTCAACCCAGTCAGCTCCTTCCGGTGGG
CGCGGGGCATGACTATCGTCGCCGCACTTATGACTGTCTTCTTTATCATGCAACTCGTAGGACAGGTGCC
GGCAGCGCTCTGGGTCATTTTCGGCGAGGACCGCTTTCGCTGGAGCGCGACGATGATCGGCCTGTCGCTT
GCGGTATTCGGAATCTTGCACGCCCTCGCTCAAGCCTTCGTCACTGGTCCCGCCACCAAACGTTTCGGCG
AGAAGCAGGCCATTATCGCCGGCATGGCGGCCGACGCGCTGGGCTACGTCTTGCTGGCGTTCGCGACGCG
AGGCTGGATGGCCTTCCCCATTATGATTCTTCTCGCTTCCGGCGGCATCGGGATGCCCGCGTTGCAGGCC
ATGCTGTCCAGGCAGGTAGATGACGACCATCAGGGACAGCTTCAAGGATCGCTCGCGGCTCTTACCAGCC
AGCAAAAGGCCAGGAACCGTAAAAAGGCCGCGTTGCTGGCGTTTTTCCATAGGCTCCGCCCCCCTGACGA
GCATCACAAAAATCGACGCTCAAGTCAGAGGTGGCGAAACCCGACAGGACTATAAAGATACCAGGCGTTT
CCCCCTGGAAGCTCCCTCGTGCGCTCTCCTGTTCCGACCCTGCCGCTTACCGGATACCTGTCCGCCTTTC
TCCCTTCGGGAAGCGTGGCGCTTTCTCAATGCTCACGCTGTAGGTATCTCAGTTCGGTGTAGGTCGTTCG
CTCCAAGCTGGGCTGTGTGCACGAACCCCCCGTTCAGCCCGACCGCTGCGCCTTATCCGGTAACTATCGT
CTTGAGTCCAACCCGGTAAGACACGACTTATCGCCACTGGCAGCAGCCACTGGTAACAGGATTAGCAGAG
CGAGGTATGTAGGCGGTGCTACAGAGTTCTTGAAGTGGTGGCCTAACTACGGCTACACTAGAAGGACAGT
ATTTGGTATCTGCGCTCTGCTGAAGCCAGTTACCTTCGGAAAAAGAGTTGGTAGCTCTTGATCCGGCAAA
CAAACCACCGCTGGTAGCGGTGGTTTTTTTGTTTGCAAGCAGCAGATTACGCGCAGAAAAAAAGGATCTC
AAGAAGATCCTTTGATCTTTTCTACGGGGTCTGACGCTCAGTGGAACGAAAACTCACGTTAAGGGATTTT
GGTCATGAGATTATCAAAAAGGATCTTCACCTAGATCCTTTTAAATTAAAAATGAAGTTTTAAATCAATC
TAAAGTATATATGAGTAAACTTGGTCTGACAGTTACCAATGCTTAATCAGTGAGGCACCTATCTCAGCGA
TCTGTCTATTTCGTTCATCCATAGTTGCCTGACTCCCCGTCGTGTAGATAACTACGATACGGGAGGGCTT
ACCATCTGGCCCCAGTGCTGCAATGATACCGCGAGACCCACGCTCACCGGCTCCAGATTTATCAGCAATA
AACCAGCCAGCCGGAAGGGCCGAGCGCAGAAGTGGTCCTGCAACTTTATCCGCCTCCATCCAGTCTATTA
ATTGTTGCCGGGAAGCTAGAGTAAGTAGTTCGCCAGTTAATAGTTTGCGCAACGTTGTTGCCATTGCTGC
AGGCATCGTGGTGTCACGCTCGTCGTTTGGTATGGCTTCATTCAGCTCCGGTTCCCAACGATCAAGGCGA
GTTACATGATCCCCCATGTTGTGCAAAAAAGCGGTTAGCTCCTTCGGTCCTCCGATCGTTGTCAGAAGTA
AGTTGGCCGCAGTGTTATCACTCATGGTTATGGCAGCACTGCATAATTCTCTTACTGTCATGCCATCCGT
AAGATGCTTTTCTGTGACTGGTGAGTACTCAACCAAGTCATTCTGAGAATAGTGTATGCGGCGACCGAGT
TGCTCTTGCCCGGCGTCAACACGGGATAATACCGCGCCACATAGCAGAACTTTAAAAGTGCTCATCATTG
GAAAACGTTCTTCGGGGCGAAAACTCTCAAGGATCTTACCGCTGTTGAGATCCAGTTCGATGTAACCCAC
TCGTGCACCCAACTGATCTTCAGCATCTTTTACTTTCACCAGCGTTTCTGGGTGAGCAAAAACAGGAAGG
CAAAATGCCGCAAAAAAGGGAATAAGGGCGACACGGAAATGTTGAATACTCATACTCTTCCTTTTTCAAT
ATTATTGAAGCATTTATCAGGGTTATTGTCTCATGAGCGGATACATATTTGAATGTATTTAGAAAAATAA
ACAAATAGGGGTTCCGCGCACATTTCCCCGAAAAGTGCCACCTGACGTCTAAGAAACCATTATTATCATG
ACATTAACCTATAAAAATAGGCGTATCACGAGGCCCTTTCGT
Features (pLannotate 1.2.2; 11 found; start..end, strand, type, name):
     56..2568    +  promoter       Ac5 promoter: Drosophila melanogaster actin 5C promoter
   2588..2653    +  CDS            N (fragment): REGN_LAMBD - Experimental evidence at protein level: Swiss-Prot protein existence level 1. Plays a role as a transcriptional antitermination factor that allows the virus to initiate its lytic phase. Activates expression of the delayed viral early genes by modifying host RNA polymerase (RNAP) into a form that is resistant to termination signals. This antitermination function requires the host NusA protein which serves to stabilize the interaction between antitermination protein N and host RNA polymerase. From Escherichia phage lambda (Bacteriophage lambda).
   2678..2704    +  CDS            3xHA (fragment): three tandem HA epitope tags
   2750..4651    +  CDS            panl-3: PAN3_CAEEL - Also known as PAN3 From Caenorhabditis elegans.
   4677..4718    +  CDS            V5 tag: epitope tag from simian virus 5
   4818..4952    -  polyA_signal   SV40 poly(A) signal: SV40 polyadenylation signal
   4975..5059    -  CDS            large T antigen (fragment): large T antigen from SV40 (simian virus 40)
   5060..5530    +  CDS            TcR (fragment): tetracycline efflux protein; tet; confers resistance to tetracycline
   5574..6162    -  rep_origin     ori: high-copy-number ColE1/pMB1/pBR322/pUC origin of replication
   6333..7193    -  CDS            AmpR: β-lactamase; bla; confers resistance to ampicillin, carbenicillin, and related antibiotics
   7194..7298    -  promoter       AmpR promoter: bla
