[The description below was written by a language model from this plasmid's Addgene catalogue record and pLannotate feature annotations shown in this document.]
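Description:
pAc5.1B-lambdaN-HA-CePAN3_O is a 7,392-nt insect-cell expression plasmid encoding the Caenorhabditis elegans PAN3 protein (panl-3), a subunit of the PAN2-PAN3 deadenylase complex. The catalogue lists the backbone as unknown, but the name and annotated features point to a pAc5.1-type vector. The Drosophila melanogaster actin 5C (Ac5) promoter provides strong constitutive transcription in Drosophila-derived cells, and an SV40 polyadenylation signal lies downstream of the cassette. In bacteria the plasmid is maintained through a ColE1/pUC-type origin and selected with ampicillin via the β-lactamase gene and its own promoter. The record lists it as low copy even though the origin is annotated as a high-copy type. Short fragments annotated as tetracycline resistance and SV40 large T antigen appear to be non-functional backbone remnants.

The open reading frame begins with a short fragment of the bacteriophage lambda N protein, followed by an HA epitope (annotated as a single-repeat-sized fragment of a 3xHA tag) and then the CePAN3 coding sequence. The lambda N peptide binds BoxB RNA hairpins, so fusions of this type are generally used to tether a protein artificially to a BoxB-containing reporter mRNA and measure its effect on transcript stability or translation. The HA tag allows detection and immunoprecipitation. A vector-derived V5 tag sits just after the insert, but the record does not say whether it is translated in frame. Compared with the NCBI reference, the insert carries a two-residue FQ insertion at position 172 and a G347D substitution. The depositor sequence may be theoretical or based on Sanger data. The associated study examined interactions between the C. elegans GW182 protein AIN-1, PAB-1 and the deadenylase complexes.
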