Addgene plasmid #147149: pAc5.1B-lambdaN-HA-CePAN3_O
Purpose: Insect Expression of CePAN3
Depositing lab: Elisa Izaurralde. Depositing organization: Max Planck Institute for Developmental Biology. Publication: The Caenorhabditis elegans GW182 protein AIN-1 interacts with PAB-1 and subunits of the PAN2-PAN3 and CCR4-NOT deadenylase complexes. Kuzuoglu-Ozturk D, Huntzinger E, Schmidt S, Izaurralde E. Nucleic Acids Res. 2012 Jul;40(12):5651-65. doi: 10.1093/nar/gks218. Epub 2012 Mar 7. PubMed 22402495.
Backbone
  Vector backbone: Unknown
  Vector type: Insect Expression
Growth in bacteria
  Bacterial resistance: Ampicillin, 100 μg/mL
  Growth temperature: 37°C
  Growth strain: DH5alpha
  Copy number: Low Copy
Gene/Insert
  Gene/Insert name: CePAN3
  Species: C. elegans (nematode)
  Mutation: Insertion of two AA (FQ) at position 172 and one non silent mutation G347D compared to the sequence given by NCBI: NM_066776.4
  Cloning method: Unknown
Terms and licenses: Academic/Nonprofit Terms; Industry Terms: Not Available to Industry
Depositor comments: Plasmids from this collection were made available to the research community and donated after the lab closed. Please note that the sequence provided by the depositing laboratory may be theoretical/predicted or based on Sanger sequencing results. There may be discrepancies between sequencing results obtained by Addgene and the depositor sequence. If an Addgene verified sequence is not available, please contact before placing your order to request that our lab fully sequence the plasmid.
How to cite: pAc5.1B-lambdaN-HA-CePAN3_O was a gift from Elisa Izaurralde (Addgene plasmid # 147149 ; http://n2t.net/addgene:147149 ; RRID:Addgene_147149)
